Addgene plasmid #23296: pcDNA-Ikka-HA WT
Depositing lab: Warner Greene. Depositing organization: J. David Gladstone Institutes. Publication: Human T-cell leukemia virus type 1 Tax induction of NF-kappaB involves activation of the IkappaB kinase alpha (IKKalpha) and IKKbeta cellular kinases. Geleziunas R, Ferrell S, Lin X, Mu Y, Cunningham ET, Grant M, Connelly MA, Hambor JE, Marcu KB, Greene WC. Mol Cell Biol. 1998 Sep . 18(9):5157-65. PubMed 9710600.
Backbone
  Vector backbone: pcDNA3.1
  Backbone manufacturer: Invitrogen
  Backbone size w/o insert (bp): 5428
  Vector type: Mammalian Expression
  Selectable markers: Neomycin (select with G418)
Growth in bacteria
  Bacterial resistance: Ampicillin, 100 μg/mL
  Growth temperature: 37°C
  Growth strain: DH5alpha
  Copy number: Unknown
Gene/Insert
  Gene/Insert name: IKK alpha
  Species: M. musculus (mouse)
  Entrez Gene: Chuk (a.k.a. AI256658, Chuk1, Fbx24, Fbxo24, IKBKA, IKK alpha, IKK1, Ikka, NFKBIKA)
  Tag / fusion protein: HA (C terminal on insert)
  Cloning method: Restriction Enzyme
  Sequencing primers: 5′ CMV-F; 3′ BGH-rev
Terms and licenses: Academic/Nonprofit Terms; Industry Terms: Not Available to Industry
How to cite: pcDNA-Ikka-HA WT was a gift from Warner Greene (Addgene plasmid # 23296 ; http://n2t.net/addgene:23296 ; RRID:Addgene_23296)
