[The description below was written by a language model from this plasmid's Addgene catalogue record.]
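Description:
pcDNA-Ikka-HA WT is a mammalian expression plasmid built on the Invitrogen pcDNA3.1 backbone (about 5.4 kb without insert). It carries the wild-type mouse IKK alpha coding sequence, the product of the Chuk gene, also known as IKK1. The insert was introduced by restriction enzyme cloning and is fused at its C terminus to an HA epitope tag, so the expressed kinase can be detected or immunoprecipitated with anti-HA antibodies and distinguished from the endogenous protein. The record does not name the promoter or terminator. However, the listed sequencing primers (CMV forward and BGH reverse) fit the standard pcDNA3.1 layout, in which the insert sits between the strong constitutive CMV immediate-early promoter and the bovine growth hormone polyadenylation signal.

The plasmid is propagated in E. coli under ampicillin selection; its copy number is recorded as unknown. A neomycin resistance marker allows G418 selection of stably transfected mammalian cells, although vectors of this type are also commonly used for transient transfection. No feature table is provided, so the exact insert boundaries and any linker sequences are not documented here.

IKK alpha is a catalytic subunit of the IkappaB kinase complex, which phosphorylates IkappaB inhibitors and thereby releases NF-kappaB. The associated publication examines how the HTLV-1 Tax protein induces NF-kappaB through activation of IKK alpha and IKK beta. This points to use of the construct for overexpressing tagged wild-type kinase in signalling, kinase activity and protein interaction experiments. The "WT" designation suggests it serves as the wild-type reference in comparisons with mutant forms, though the record does not describe any.
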