>Addgene plasmid #23296 | pcDNA-Ikka-HA WT | addgene partial sequence | sequence record 29915 | 23296 with BGH-rev
CTAGACTCGAGCGGCCGCCAGTGTGATGGATCCTCGAATTCCTACAAGCTAGCGTAATCTGGAACATCGT
ATGGGTATTCTGCTAACCAACTCCAATCAAGACTCATCAAACTACTGCTCTGGTCCTCATTTGCTTCACG
AATAATAGTACTTAAATGGCCAAGACAGTTCAGATTTTCTTCTATCATTTGTGCTAACGTCTCTCCATCT
TGAGGAGTTACCACACATGTCAGAGGATGTTCACGGTCTGCTAATGTAGGGGGCAGCCATGCTGATACTG
GAGGGGTTACTGTGCCTTCTAGACTGGATCCTACAAGAGAGCGGGCAGAACTCTGTGTACAGGCAATTTT
AAGGAGGTGCCAAATTTCTTTCTGCCTCTTTCCCTGCATAAACATGACAGTATTGTCAGCTTCTTTGATG
TTACTGAGGGCCACTTCCACCTTGGGGAGTAGATCAATAATCTTCTGCTTGCAGCCCAACAACTTGCTCA
GGTGACCAAACAGCTCCTTGAGAACACGGTCCTGACTCTGCACGGTGTGCACGATGATCTTCACCATCTC
TGTGCTGTCGCTGTACAAGTGATCAGGAGGTCTGTGCTTTAGCTGCTTATAGAGATCAATGGCACGCTGC
TCCAGAGACTCCATCAAGTCTCCCTGGCGTCGTCCGTAGGGGCTCTTCTGCAGCTCCATGATTTCAGTGT
GC
